>Addgene plasmid #42574 | pCAG-AILR-LplA-ER | depositor partial sequence | sequence record 57522 | pCAG-AILR-LplA-ER sequence 881 bps
CTNCTCGGGCAGTGCTGGTTTTGTGCTGTCTCATCATTTTGGCAAAGAATTCCGCCACCATGGTAGACAG
ACACACTCCTGCTATGGGTACTGCTGCTCTGGGTTCCAGGTTCCACTGGTGACTATCCATATGATGTTCC
AGATTATGCTGGGGCCCAGGACTACAAGGATGACGACGATAAGATGAGCACCCTGAGACTGCTGATCAGC
GACAGCTACGACCCCTGGTTCAACCTGGCCGTGGAGGAGTGCATCTTCAGACAGATGCCCGCCACCCAGA
GAGTGCTGTTCCTGGCCAGAAACGCCGACACCGTGGTGATCGGCAGAGCCCAGAACCCCTGGAAGGAGTG
CAACATCAGAAGAATGGAGGAGGACAACGTGAGACTGGCCAGAAGAAGCAGCGGCGGCGGCGCCGTGTTC
CACGACCTGGGCAACACCTGCTTCACCTTCATGGCCGGCAAGCCCGAGTACGACAAGACCATCAGCACCA
GCATCGTGCTGAACGCCCTGAACGCCCTGGGCGTGAGCGCCGAGGCCAGCGGCAGAAACGACCTGGTGGT
GAAGACCGTGGAGGGCGACAGAAAGGTGAGCGGCAGCGCCTACAGAGAGACCAAGGACAGAGGCCTCCAC
CACGGCACCCTGCTGCTGAACGCCGACCTGAGCAGACTGGCCAACTACCTGAACCCCGACAAGAAGAAGC
TGGCCGCCAAGGGCATCACCAGCGTGAGAAGCAGAGTGACCAACCTGACCGAGCTGCTGCCCGGCATCAC
CCACGAGCAGGTGTGCGAGGCCATCACCGANGCCTTCTTCGCCCACTACGGCGAGAGAGTGGAGGCCGAG
ATCATCAGCCCCAACAAGACCCCCCGAACCTGCCCAACTTC
