>Addgene plasmid #42574 | pCAG-AILR-LplA-ER | addgene partial sequence | sequence record 59614 | pCAG-F 5'-GCAACGTGCTGGTTATTGTG-3'
GATGTTCAGATATGCTGGGGCCCAGGACTACAAGGATGACGACGATAAGATGAGCACCCTGAGACTGCTG
ATCAGCGACAGCTACGACCCCTGGTTCAACCTGGCCGTGGAGGAGTGCATCTTCAGACAGATGCCCGCCA
CCCAGAGAGTGCTGTTCCTGGCCAGAAACGCCGACACCGTGGTGATCGGCAGAGCCCAGAACCCCTGGAA
GGAGTGCAACATCAGAAGAATGGAGGAGGACAACGTGAGACTGGCCAGAAGAAGCAGCGGCGGCGGCGCC
GTGTTCCACGACCTGGGCAACACCTGCTTCACCTTCATGGCCGGCAAGCCCGAGTACGACAAGACCATCA
GCACCAGCATCGTGCTGAACGCCCTGAACGCCCTGGGCGTGAGCGCCGAGGCCAGCGGCAGAAACGACCT
GGTGGTGAAGACCGTGGAGGGCGACAGAAAGGTGAGCGGCAGCGCCTACAGAGAGACCAAGGACAGAGGC
CTCCACCACGGCACCCTGCTGCTGAACGCCGACCTGAGCAGACTGGCCAACTACCTGAACCCCGACAAGA
AGAAGCTGGCCGCCAAGGGCATCACCAGCGTGAGAAGCAGAGTGACCAACCTGACCGAGCTGCTGCCCGG
CAT
