>Addgene plasmid #42574 | pCAG-AILR-LplA-ER | addgene partial sequence | sequence record 62528 | eLplA-F 5'-CCGACCTGAGCAGACTGG-3'
GGCCGCCAAGGGCATCACCAGCGTGAGAAGCAGAGTGACCAACCTGACCGAGCTGCTGCCCGGCATCACC
CACGAGCAGGTGTGCGAGGCCATCACCGAGGCCTTCTTCGCCCACTACGGCGAGAGAGTGGAGGCCGAGA
TCATCAGCCCCAACAAGACCCCCGACCTGCCCAACTTCGCCGAGACCTTCGCCAGACAGAGCAGCTGGGA
GTGGAACTTCGGCCAGGCCCCCGCCTTCAGCCACCTGCTGGACGAGAGATTCACCTGGGGCGGCGTGGAG
CTGCGCTTCGACGTGGAGAAGGGCCACATCACCAGAGCCCAGGTGTTCACCGACAGCCTGAACCCCGCCC
CCCTGGAGGCCCTGGCCGGCAGACTGCAGGGCTGCCTGTACAGAGCCGACATGCTGCAGCAGGAGTGCGA
GGCCCTGCTGGTGGACTTCCCCGAGCAGGAGAAGGAGCTGAGAGAGCTGAGCGCCTGGATGGCCGGCGCC
GTGAGAAAGGACGAGCTGTAAAAGCTTGGCGTAATCATGGTCATAGCTGTTTCCTGTGTGAAATTGTTAT
CCGCTCACAATTCCACACAACATACGAGCCGGAAGCATAAAGTGTAAAGCCTGGNGTGCCTAATGAGTGA
GCTAACTCACATTAATTGCGTTGCGCTCACTGCCCGCTTTCCAGTCGGGAAACCTGTCGTGCCAGCGGAT
CCGCATCTCAATTAGTCAGCAACCATAGTCCCGCCCCTAACTCCGCCCATCCCGCCCCTAACTCCGCCC
