[The description below was written by a language model from this plasmid's Addgene catalogue record.]
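Description:
pCAG-AILR-LplA-ER is a mammalian expression plasmid built on the pCAG backbone. It carries an engineered variant of the E. coli lipoic acid ligase LplA under the CAG promoter, a strong composite promoter (CMV enhancer combined with chicken β-actin promoter elements) that gives high, broadly constitutive expression in mammalian cells. The plasmid is propagated in E. coli as a high-copy construct under ampicillin selection. The record gives no feature table, so the origin of replication, polyadenylation signal and any mammalian selection marker are not stated. The recorded backbone is about 4.3 kb and the total size about 7.8 kb, a larger difference than the ligase coding region alone would explain, and the record does not account for it.

The insert sits between retained EcoRI and HindIII sites and encodes the "AILR" quadruple mutant of LplA. Relative to the wild-type enzyme it carries tryptophan 37 to alanine, threonine 57 to isoleucine, phenylalanine 147 to leucine and histidine 267 to arginine. The protein has an N-terminal FLAG epitope for detection and a KDEL sequence, the standard ER-retention signal that keeps soluble proteins in the endoplasmic reticulum lumen. The record does not mention a signal peptide for ER entry.

The associated publication concerns quantum dot targeting with lipoic acid ligase and HaloTag for single-molecule imaging on living cells. In that context, an ER-resident ligase would plausibly act on co-expressed proteins as they pass through the secretory pathway, so that they reach the cell surface already modified. The record does not state the substrate accepted by this mutant or the acceptor tag it recognises.
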