Addgene plasmid #42574: pCAG-AILR-LplA-ER
Depositing lab: Alice Ting. Depositing organization: Massachusetts Institute of Technology. Publication: Quantum Dot Targeting with Lipoic Acid Ligase and HaloTag for Single-Molecule Imaging on Living Cells. Liu DS, Phipps WS, Loh KH, Howarth M, Ting AY. ACS Nano. 2012 Dec 21;6(12):11080-7. doi: 10.1021/nn304793z. Epub 2012 Dec 5. PubMed 23181687.
Backbone
  Vector backbone: pCAG
  Backbone size w/o insert (bp): 4261
  Total vector size (bp): 7786
Growth in bacteria
  Bacterial resistance: Ampicillin, 100 μg/mL
  Growth temperature: 37°C
  Growth strain: DH5alpha
  Copy number: High Copy
Gene/Insert
  Gene/Insert name: LplA(AILR) with ER-retention sequence KDEL
  Species: E. coli
  Mutation: Compared to wild-type LplA: tryptophan 37 to alanine; threonine 57 to isoleucine; phenylalanine 147 to leucine; histidine 267 to arginine
  Promoter: CAG
  Tag / fusion protein: FLAG (N terminal on insert)
  Cloning method: Restriction Enzyme; 5′ cloning site EcoRI (not destroyed); 3′ cloning site HindIII (not destroyed)
  Sequencing primers: 5′ CGCCGCCGTCCCCTTCTCCATCTC
Terms and licenses: Academic/Nonprofit Terms; Industry Terms: Not Available to Industry
How to cite: pCAG-AILR-LplA-ER was a gift from Alice Ting (Addgene plasmid # 42574 ; http://n2t.net/addgene:42574 ; RRID:Addgene_42574)
